Addgene plasmid #12001: pAG143 AK024929 3'UTR
Depositing lab: David Bartel. Depositing organization: Whitehead Institute for Biomedical Research. Publication: The widespread impact of mammalian MicroRNAs on mRNA repression and evolution. Farh KK, Grimson A, Jan C, Lewis BP, Johnston WK, Lim LP, Burge CB, Bartel DP. Science. 2005 Dec 16. 310(5755):1817-21. 10.1126/science.1121158 PubMed 16308420.
Backbone
  Vector backbone: pIS2
  Backbone manufacturer: pIS2 derived from pRL-SV40 (Promega)
  Backbone size w/o insert (bp): 3700
  Vector type: Mammalian Expression, Luciferase
Growth in bacteria
  Bacterial resistance: Ampicillin, 100 μg/mL
  Growth temperature: 37°C
  Growth strain: DH5alpha
  Copy number: High Copy
Gene/Insert
  Gene/Insert name: N8 3'UTR
  Species: H. sapiens (human)
  Insert size (bp): 900
  GenBank ID: AK024929
  Entrez Gene: LINC00341 (a.k.a. C14orf139, NCRNA00341)
  Cloning method: Restriction Enzyme; 5′ cloning site SacI (not destroyed); 3′ cloning site SpeI (not destroyed)
  Sequencing primers: 5′ EBV rev primer (GTGGTTTGTCCAAACTCATC)
Terms and licenses: Academic/Nonprofit Terms; Industry Terms: Not Available to Industry
Depositor comments: AK024929 3'UTR in renilla luciferase reporter plasmid. Wild-type microRNA recognition sites (seed matches): 1834-1839 and 2380-2385.
How to cite: pAG143 AK024929 3'UTR was a gift from David Bartel (Addgene plasmid # 12001 ; http://n2t.net/addgene:12001 ; RRID:Addgene_12001)
