[The description below was written by a language model from this plasmid's Addgene catalogue record and pLannotate feature annotations shown in this document.]
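Description:
pAG143 AK024929 3'UTR is a mammalian Renilla luciferase reporter plasmid built on pIS2, a derivative of Promega's pRL-SV40, and designed to test microRNA-mediated regulation through a human 3' untranslated region. In bacteria it is maintained as a high-copy plasmid through a ColE1/pUC-type origin and selected with ampicillin via the β-lactamase gene and its native promoter. The full depositor sequence is about 4.6 kb, consistent with a roughly 3.7 kb backbone plus an insert of about 900 bp.

The reporter unit is driven by the SV40 enhancer and early promoter, followed by a chimeric β-globin/immunoglobulin heavy chain intron that promotes efficient processing and expression of the transcript. A T7 promoter lies just upstream of the Renilla luciferase coding sequence, allowing in vitro transcription. Downstream of the luciferase stop codon, the human 3'UTR fragment (listed as N8 3'UTR, GenBank AK024929, mapped to LINC00341) was cloned between SacI and SpeI sites, both retained. It occupies the unannotated stretch between the luciferase gene and the SV40 polyadenylation signal. The poly(A) signal and a small adjoining large T antigen fragment are annotated on the minus strand by the automated tool, and they are a remnant of the SV40-derived terminator region.

According to the depositor, this version carries two wild-type microRNA seed-match sites within the UTR, although the record does not state which microRNA they match. Such a construct is typically transfected into mammalian cells to measure the repression these sites confer on luciferase output, usually in comparison with versions in which the sites are mutated.
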