Features (pLannotate 1.2.2; 9 found; start..end, strand, type, name):
     62..419     +  promoter       SV40 promoter: SV40 enhancer and early promoter
    489..621     +  intron         chimeric intron: chimera between introns from human β-globin and immunoglobulin heavy chain genes
    666..684     +  promoter       T7 promoter: promoter for bacteriophage T7 RNA polymerase
    694..1629    +  CDS            Rluc: luciferase from the anthozoan coelenterate Renilla reniformis (sea pansy)
   2574..2695    -  polyA_signal   SV40 poly(A) signal: SV40 polyadenylation signal
   2718..2786    -  CDS            large T antigen (fragment): large T antigen from SV40 (simian virus 40)
   2828..2932    +  promoter       AmpR promoter: bla
   2933..3793    +  CDS            AmpR: β-lactamase; bla; confers resistance to ampicillin, carbenicillin, and related antibiotics
   3964..4552    +  rep_origin     ori: high-copy-number ColE1/pMB1/pBR322/pUC origin of replication
>Addgene plasmid #12001 | pAG143 AK024929 3'UTR | depositor full sequence | sequence record 7160 | Author sequence
AGATCTGCGCAGCACCATGGCCTGAAATAACCTCTGAAAGAGGAACTTGGTTAGGTACCTTCTGAGGCGG
AAAGAACCAGCTGTGGAATGTGTGTCAGTTAGGGTGTGGAAAGTCCCCAGGCTCCCCAGCAGGCAGAAGT
ATGCAAAGCATGCATCTCAATTAGTCAGCAACCAGGTGTGGAAAGTCCCCAGGCTCCCCAGCAGGCAGAA
GTATGCAAAGCATGCATCTCAATTAGTCAGCAACCATAGTCCCGCCCCTAACTCCGCCCATCCCGCCCCT
AACTCCGCCCAGTTCCGCCCATTCTCCGCCCCATGGCTGACTAATTTTTTTTATTTATGCAGAGGCCGAG
GCCGCCTCGGCCTCTGAGCTATTCCAGAAGTAGTGAGGAGGCTTTTTTGGAGGCCTAGGCTTTTGCAAAA
AGCTTGATTCTTCTGACACAACAGTCTCGAACTTAAGCTGCAGAAGTTGGTCGTGAGGCACTGGGCAGGT
AAGTATCAAGGTTACAAGACAGGTTTAAGGAGACCAATAGAAACTGGGCTTGTCGAGACAGAGAAGACTC
TTGCGTTTCTGATAGGCACCTATTGGTCTTACTGACATCCACTTTGCCTTTCTCTCCACAGGTGTCCACT
CCCAGTTCAATTACAGCTCTTAAGGCTAGAGTACTTAATACGACTCACTATAGGCTAGCCACCATGACTT
CGAAAGTTTATGATCCAGAACAAAGGAAACGGATGATAACTGGTCCGCAGTGGTGGGCCAGATGTAAACA
AATGAATGTTCTTGATTCATTTATTAATTATTATGATTCAGAAAAACATGCAGAAAATGCTGTTATTTTT
TTACATGGTAACGCGGCCTCTTCTTATTTATGGCGACATGTTGTGCCACATATTGAGCCAGTAGCGCGGT
GTATTATACCAGACCTTATTGGTATGGGCAAATCAGGCAAATCTGGTAATGGTTCTTATAGGTTACTTGA
TCATTACAAATATCTTACTGCATGGTTTGAACTTCTTAATTTACCAAAGAAGATCATTTTTGTCGGCCAT
GATTGGGGTGCTTGTTTGGCATTTCATTATAGCTATGAGCATCAAGATAAGATCAAAGCAATAGTTCACG
CTGAAAGTGTAGTAGATGTGATTGAATCATGGGATGAATGGCCTGATATTGAAGAAGATATTGCGTTGAT
CAAATCTGAAGAAGGAGAAAAAATGGTTTTGGAGAATAACTTCTTCGTGGAAACCATGTTGCCATCAAAA
ATCATGAGAAAGTTAGAACCAGAAGAATTTGCAGCATATCTTGAACCATTCAAAGAGAAAGGTGAAGTTC
GTCGTCCAACATTATCATGGCCTCGTGAAATCCCGTTAGTAAAAGGTGGTAAACCTGACGTTGTACAAAT
TGTTAGGAATTATAATGCTTATCTACGTGCAAGTGATGATTTACCAAAAATGTTTATTGAATCGGACCCA
GGATTCTTTTCCAATGCTATTGTTGAAGGTGCCAAGAAGTTTCCTAATACTGAATTTGTCAAAGTAAAAG
GTCTTCATTTTTCGCAAGAAGATGCACCTGATGAAATGGGAAAATATATCAAATCGTTCGTTGAGCGAGT
TCTCAAAAATGAACAATAATTCTAGGAGCTCCGATGCCCTCTTTTTCTCAGGATAGCAGATAACCTGCTT
TGAAAGAGGGCTTAATTCTGTGGGTCCTAAATTTTCTCCTTTCTCTCTCTCTTTCTGTGTGTGTGTGTTG
GGAAAATGGCAAGTTTCCAATACCAGCTTTGGAGGAACGATTACGTTTTCCCTCCAATTTCAAGTCCGAA
AGACCAGAGCCCTCATTCCAAAGCCCCCCACCCAGATGGATTTTTTCGTTTCATTTGTCATCCGTCCCAT
GGGAGGGCCCCATGTCTCCTCAGAACCCATCCTGGAGGCAGCAGGTCGGGTAGAGTGAGTTTGGCCTGCT
CATGACCTCCACCCCTGAGATTGTGAACAAGGATGTCTGGGGCGATGCTGAGAATGTTTTTGAAGCTGCT
CCCAGATGACGCTGATGATCACACCAGATTGAGTGCTGCGATCGCCTTGAGTCCAACCTCTGCATAAACG
AGGTTCTCATAAACAAGTTCACTCTACCCTAAGCTAAGTCTATGTGAGCAAACCCACTTCATCCTTTGTA
CCTGGAGACCTGGTTACACTAACCTGATACTGACCTGTTCATGTAGCTGGAATGGTGTGTTTCATGCAGT
GTGGACCAAGCAATGGCATGGGGTGTGTGTGTGTGTGTGTGTGTGTCTGTGTGTGTGTGTTTGTGTATGC
GTTCACACTTGTGTGTGTATATGTGCATGTAGATGCTGCATAAATGATTTTTGATGTCAAAGACAAACAC
ATTCCATTGTTTTAAATATTCTATTATGTAAACAATACGCAGAGGGACCATATCTACTCTTGTCATATTA
TTTGTGATGGTAAAACATGCATTTGCAATAAATTAAGCTTTCTGGGAAGGCAAGCAGTATTGGAGCCAAA
CGACTGTCTCGGAACAACTAGTGTTCTAGAGCGGCCGCTTCGAGCAGACATGATAAGATACATTGATGAG
TTTGGACAAACCACAACTAGAATGCAGTGAAAAAAATGCTTTATTTGTGAAATTTGTGATGCTATTGCTT
TATTTGTAACCATTATAAGCTGCAATAAACAAGTTAACAACAACAATTGCATTCATTTTATGTTTCAGGT
TCAGGGGGAGGTGTGGGAGGTTTTTTAAAGCAAGTAAAACCTCTACAAATGTGGTAAAATCGATAAGGAT
CCAGGTGGCACTTTTCGGGGAAATGTGCGCGGAACCCCTATTTGTTTATTTTTCTAAATACATTCAAATA
TGTATCCGCTCATGAGACAATAACCCTGATAAATGCTTCAATAATATTGAAAAAGGAAGAGTATGAGTAT
TCAACATTTCCGTGTCGCCCTTATTCCCTTTTTTGCGGCATTTTGCCTTCCTGTTTTTGCTCACCCAGAA
ACGCTGGTGAAAGTAAAAGATGCTGAAGATCAGTTGGGTGCACGAGTGGGTTACATCGAACTGGATCTCA
ACAGCGGTAAGATCCTTGAGAGTTTTCGCCCCGAAGAACGTTTTCCAATGATGAGCACTTTTAAAGTTCT
GCTATGTGGCGCGGTATTATCCCGTATTGACGCCGGGCAAGAGCAACTCGGTCGCCGCATACACTATTCT
CAGAATGACTTGGTTGAGTACTCACCAGTCACAGAAAAGCATCTTACGGATGGCATGACAGTAAGAGAAT
TATGCAGTGCTGCCATAACCATGAGTGATAACACTGCGGCCAACTTACTTCTGACAACGATCGGAGGACC
GAAGGAGCTAACCGCTTTTTTGCACAACATGGGGGATCATGTAACTCGCCTTGATCGTTGGGAACCGGAG
CTGAATGAAGCCATACCAAACGACGAGCGTGACACCACGATGCCTGTAGCAATGGCAACAACGTTGCGCA
AACTATTAACTGGCGAACTACTTACTCTAGCTTCCCGGCAACAATTAATAGACTGGATGGAGGCGGATAA
AGTTGCAGGACCACTTCTGCGCTCGGCCCTTCCGGCTGGCTGGTTTATTGCTGATAAATCTGGAGCCGGT
GAGCGTGGGTCTCGCGGTATCATTGCAGCACTGGGGCCAGATGGTAAGCCCTCCCGTATCGTAGTTATCT
ACACGACGGGGAGTCAGGCAACTATGGATGAACGAAATAGACAGATCGCTGAGATAGGTGCCTCACTGAT
TAAGCATTGGTAACTGTCAGACCAAGTTTACTCATATATACTTTAGATTGATTTAAAACTTCATTTTTAA
TTTAAAAGGATCTAGGTGAAGATCCTTTTTGATAATCTCATGACCAAAATCCCTTAACGTGAGTTTTCGT
TCCACTGAGCGTCAGACCCCGTAGAAAAGATCAAAGGATCTTCTTGAGATCCTTTTTTTCTGCGCGTAAT
CTGCTGCTTGCAAACAAAAAAACCACCGCTACCAGCGGTGGTTTGTTTGCCGGATCAAGAGCTACCAACT
CTTTTTCCGAAGGTAACTGGCTTCAGCAGAGCGCAGATACCAAATACTGTTCTTCTAGTGTAGCCGTAGT
TAGGCCACCACTTCAAGAACTCTGTAGCACCGCCTACATACCTCGCTCTGCTAATCCTGTTACCAGTGGC
TGCTGCCAGTGGCGATAAGTCGTGTCTTACCGGGTTGGACTCAAGACGATAGTTACCGGATAAGGCGCAG
CGGTCGGGCTGAACGGGGGGTTCGTGCACACAGCCCAGCTTGGAGCGAACGACCTACACCGAACTGAGAT
ACCTACAGCGTGAGCTATGAGAAAGCGCCACGCTTCCCGAAGGGAGAAAGGCGGACAGGTATCCGGTAAG
CGGCAGGGTCGGAACAGGAGAGCGCACGAGGGAGCTTCCAGGGGGAAACGCCTGGTATCTTTATAGTCCT
GTCGGGTTTCGCCACCTCTGACTTGAGCGTCGATTTTTGTGATGCTCGTCAGGGGGGCGGAGCCTATGGA
AAAACGCCAGCAACGCGGCCTTTTTACGGTTCCTGGCCTTTTGCTGGCCTTTTGCTCACATGGCTCGAC
