>Addgene plasmid #12001 | pAG143 AK024929 3'UTR | addgene partial sequence | sequence record 18594 | 12001 with EBV-rev
GTCTGCTCGAGCGGCCGCTCTAGAACAACTAGTTGTTCCGAGACAGTCGTTTGGCTCCAATACTGCTTGC
CTTCCCAGAAAGCTTAATTTATTGCAAATGCATGTTTTACCATCACAAATAATATGACAAGAGTAGATAT
GGTCCCTCTGCGTATTGTTTACATAATAGAATATTTAAAACAATGGAATGTGTTTGTCTTTGACATCAAA
AATCATTTATGCAGCATCTACATGCACATATACACACACAAGTGTGAACGCATACACAAACACACACACA
CAGACACACACACACACACACACACACCCCATGCCATTGCTTGGTCCACACTGCATGAAACACACCATTC
CAGCTACATGAACAGGTCAGTATCAGGTTAGTGTAACCAGGTCTCCAGGTACAAAGGATGAAGTGGGTTT
GCTCACATAGACTTAGCTTAGGGTAGAGTGAACTTGTTTATGAGAACCTCGTTTATGCAGAGGTTGGACT
CAAGGCGATCGCAGCACTCAATCTGGTGTGATCATCAGCGTCATCTGGGAGCAGCTTCAAAAACATTCTC
